>Addgene plasmid #40841 | pAS-6 (mm17-21) | addgene partial sequence | sequence record 69369 | EGFP-C
ACTCTCGGCATGGACGAGCTGTACAAGTAAAGCGGCCGCGACTCTAGATGATAACAACCTACTACCTCAT
CTAGATCATAATCAGCCATACCACATTTGTAGAGGTTTTACTTGCTTTAAAAAACCTCCCACACCTCCCC
CTGAACCTGAAACATAAAATGAATGCAATTGTTGTTGTTAACTTGTTTATTGCAGCTTATAATGGTTACA
AGGGTGGGCGCGCCGACCCAGCTTTCTTGTACAAAGTTGGCATTATAAGAAAGCATTGCTTATCAATTTG
TTGCAACGAACAGGTCACTATCAGTCAAAATAAAATCATTATTTGCCATCCAGCTGATATCCCCTATAGT
GAGTCGTATTACATGGTCATAGCTGTTTCCTGGCAGCTCTGGCCCGTGTCTCAAAATCTCTGATGTTACA
TTGCACAAGATAAAAATATATCATCATGAACAATAAAACTGTCTGCTTACATAAACAGTAATACAAGGGG
TGTTATGAGCCATATTCAACGGGAAACGTCGAGGCCGCGATTAAATTCCAACATGGATGCTGATTTATAT
GGGTATAAATGGGCTCGCGATAATGTCGGGCAATCAGGTGCGACAATCTATCGCTTGTATGGGAAGCCCG
ATGCGCCAGAGTTGTTTCTGAAACATGGCAAAGGTAGCGTTGCCAATGATGTTACAGATGAGATGGTCAG
ACTAAACTGGCTGACGGAATTTATGCCTCTTCCGACCATCAAGCATTTTATCCGTACTCCTGATGATGCA
TGGTTACTCACCACTGCGATCCCCGGAAAAACAGCATTCCAGGTATTAGAAGAATATCCTGATTCAGGTG
AAAATATTGTTGATGCGCTGGCAGTGTTCCTGCGCCGGTTGCATT
