>Addgene plasmid #40841 | pAS-6 (mm17-21) | addgene partial sequence | sequence record 70329 | EGFP-C 5'-CATGGTCCTGCTGGAGTTCGTG-3'
ACGAGCTGTACAAGTAAAGCGGCCGCGACTCTAGATGATAACAACCTACTACCTCATCTAGATCATAATC
AGCCATACCACATTTGTAGAGGTTTTACTTGCTTTAAAAAACCTCCCACACCTCCCCCTGAACCTGAAAC
ATAAAATGAATGCAATTGTTGTTGTTAACTTGTTTATTGCAGCTTATAATGGTTACAAGGGTGGGCGCGC
CGACCCAGCTTTCTTGTACAAAGTTGGCATTATAAGAAAGCATTGCTTATCAATTTGTTGCAACGAACAG
GTCACTATCAGTCAAAATAAAATCATTATTTGCCATCCAGCTGATATCCCCTATAGTGAGTCGTATTACA
TGGTCATAGCTGTTTCCTGGCAGCTCTGGCCCGTGTCTCAAAATCTCTGATGTTACATTGCACAAGATAA
AAATATATCATCATGAACAATAAAACTGTCTGCTTACATAAACAGTAATACAAGGGGTGTTATGAGCCAT
ATTCAACGGGAAACGTCGAGGCCGCGATTAAATTCCAACATGGATGCTGATTTATATGGGTATAAATGGG
CTCGCGATAATGTCGGGCAATCAGGTGCGACAATCTATCGCTTGTATGGGAAGCCCGATGCGCCAGAGTT
GTTTCTGAAACATGGCAAAGGTAGCGTTGCCAATGATGTTACAGATGAGATGGTCAGACTAAACTGGCTG
ACGGAATTTATGCCTCTTCCGACCATCAAGCATTTTATCCGTACTCCTGATGATGCATGGTTACTCACCA
CTGCGATCCCCGGAAAAACAGCATTCCAGGTATTAGAAGAATATCCTGATTCAGGTGAAAATATTGTTGA
TGCGCTGGCAGTGTTCCTGCGCCGGTTGCATTCGATTCCTGTTTGTAATTGTCCTTTTAACAGCGATCGC
GTATTTCGTCTCGCTCAGGCGCAATCACGAATGAAT
