[The description below was written by a language model from this plasmid's Addgene catalogue record.]
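Description:
pAS-6 (mm17-21) is a small (about 3.5 kb) Gateway entry-type plasmid built on pENTR/D-EGFP. This is a lab-made derivative of pENTR/D-TOPO in which the EGFP coding region and its downstream multiple cloning site, amplified from pEGFP-N1, were inserted by directional TOPO cloning. It is catalogued as an insect expression and miRNA reporter vector, is maintained at high copy in E. coli, and is selected with kanamycin.

The payload is an EGFP reporter whose 3' UTR carries a single synthetic target site for the Drosophila melanogaster microRNA let-7, introduced as an annealed oligonucleotide pair into the XbaI site downstream of EGFP. The name "mm17-21" indicates that the site is mismatched to let-7 at guide positions 17 to 21, so pairing holds across the seed and central region but is disrupted at the 3' end of the small RNA. The construct therefore appears to be one member of a series of targets that vary in their complementarity to let-7.

The record lists Actin5C as the promoter and Gateway as the cloning method. However, the described backbone is an entry vector, and no feature map is provided to confirm that the promoter is present in this plasmid. It may instead be supplied after recombination into an Actin5C destination vector.

According to the stated purpose, the plasmid provides target RNAs for defining how much complementarity between a small silencing RNA and its target is needed to trigger tailing and degradation (trimming) of the small RNA in vitro.
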