Addgene plasmid #40841: pAS-6 (mm17-21)
Purpose: Target RNAs used to determine complementarity requirements for in vitro tailing and degradation
Depositing lab: Phillip Zamore. Depositing organization: University of Massachusetts, Worcester. Publication: Target RNA-directed trimming and tailing of small silencing RNAs. Ameres SL, Horwich MD, Hung JH, Xu J, Ghildiyal M, Weng Z, Zamore PD. Science. 2010 Jun 18;328(5985):1534-9. 10.1126/science.1187058 PubMed 20558712.
Backbone
  Vector backbone: pENTR/D-EGFP
  Backbone manufacturer: Zamore lab
  Total vector size (bp): 3549
  Modifications to backbone: A DNA fragment encoding EGFP together with the downstream multiple cloning site was amplified from pEGFP-N1 (Clontech, Mountain View, CA, USA) and inserted into pENTR/D-TOPO (Invitrogen, Carlsbad, CA, USA) using the pENTR Directional TOPO Cloning Kit (Invitrogen) to generate pENTR/D-EGFP.
  Vector type: Insect Expression ; miRNA reporter
Growth in bacteria
  Bacterial resistance: Kanamycin, 50 μg/mL
  Growth temperature: 37°C
  Growth strain: DH5alpha
  Copy number: High Copy
Gene/Insert
  Gene/Insert name: let-7–mm17-21
  Species: D. melanogaster (fly)
  Promoter: Actin5C
  Tag / fusion protein: EGFP (N terminal on insert)
  Cloning method: Gateway Cloning
  Sequencing primers: 5′ EGFP-C
Terms and licenses: Academic/Nonprofit Terms; Industry Terms: Not Available to Industry
Depositor comments: The let-7 mm17-21 complimentary sequence was inserted in the XbaI site in the 3'UTR of EGFP using the following oligos: s: CTAGATGATAACAACCTACTACCTCAT as: CTAGATGAGGTAGTAGGTTGTTATCAT
How to cite: pAS-6 (mm17-21) was a gift from Phillip Zamore (Addgene plasmid # 40841 ; http://n2t.net/addgene:40841 ; RRID:Addgene_40841)
